Addgene plasmid #242026: Cp PS Intein tTA
Purpose: Blue-light-controlled release of tTA transactivator from the cytoplasm to the nucleus.
Depositing lab: Vladislav Verkhusha. Publication: Photoswitchable intein for light control of covalent protein binding and cleavage. Baloban M, Manoilov KY, Karasev MM, Verkhusha VV, Shcherbakova DM. Nat Commun. 2025 Sep 11;16(1):8263. doi: 10.1038/s41467-025-63595-9. PubMed 40935816.
Backbone
  Vector backbone: mEGFP-N1
  Backbone size w/o insert (bp): 3930
  Vector type: Mammalian Expression
Growth in bacteria
  Bacterial resistance: Kanamycin, 50 μg/mL
  Growth temperature: 37°C
  Growth strain: DH5alpha
  Copy number: High Copy
Gene/Insert
  Gene/Insert name: Cp PS Intein tTA (alt name: ERT2-Linker-IntC1-Linker 1-VVD-Linker 2-VVD-Linker 3-IntC2-SSS-tTA-Linker-SGY-IntN-Linker-ERT2)
  Species: Synthetic
  Insert size (bp): 4498
  Promoter: CMV
  Cloning method: Restriction Enzyme; 5′ cloning site NheI (not destroyed); 3′ cloning site NotI (not destroyed)
  Sequencing primers: 5′ CMV Forward; 3′ SV40pA-R
Terms and licenses: Academic/Nonprofit Terms; Industry Terms: Not Available to Industry
How to cite: Cp PS Intein tTA was a gift from Vladislav Verkhusha (Addgene plasmid # 242026 ; http://n2t.net/addgene:242026 ; RRID:Addgene_242026)
