[The description below was written by a language model from this plasmid's Addgene catalogue record and pLannotate feature annotations shown in this document.]
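Description:
Cp PS Intein tTA is a mammalian expression plasmid built on the mEGFP-N1 backbone, with a synthetic insert of about 4.5 kb cloned between NheI and NotI in place of the fluorescent protein. It replicates in E. coli at high copy from a ColE1/pUC-type origin and also carries an f1 origin. A single NeoR/KanR (Tn5 aminoglycoside phosphotransferase) gene serves as the marker. A bacterial promoter drives it for kanamycin selection, and the SV40 early promoter with an HSV TK polyadenylation signal drives it for G418 selection in mammalian cells. The short ble, bGH poly(A) and large T antigen fragment hits in the feature table appear to be backbone remnants rather than functional parts.

The payload is one fusion protein expressed from the CMV enhancer/promoter and terminated by the SV40 poly(A) signal. According to the insert name, its order is ERT2, IntC1, two Vivid (VVD) photoreceptor domains, IntC2, tTA, IntN and a second ERT2, joined by linkers. The automated annotation detects both ERT2 estrogen-receptor ligand-binding domains, one VVD-derived domain (labelled pMag) and the TetR and VP16 portions of tTA. It does not label the intein segments or the second VVD copy. The design places tTA between the C- and N-terminal intein parts, with the C-intein split by a tandem blue-light-sensitive VVD module, which makes intein activity photoswitchable. The flanking ERT2 domains presumably hold the intact fusion in the cytoplasm in the absence of ligand. The stated purpose is blue-light-controlled release of tTA from the cytoplasm to the nucleus, where it could activate tetO-containing promoters. The plasmid thus provides optical control of Tet-responsive transcription through light-triggered protein cleavage.
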