Features (pLannotate 1.2.2; 18 found; start..end, strand, type, name):
      1..304     +  enhancer       CMV enhancer: human cytomegalovirus immediate early enhancer
    305..508     +  promoter       CMV promoter: human cytomegalovirus (CMV) immediate early promoter
    543..1478    +  CDS            ERT2: mutated ligand-binding domain of the human estrogen receptor (Feil et al., 1997)
   2130..2579    +  CDS            pMag: "positive Magnet" variant of an N-terminally truncated Vivid (VVD) blue light photoreceptor from Neurospora crassa (Kawano et al., 2015) rapidly heterodimerizes with nMagHigh1 upon blue light irradiation to form a complex with slow switch-off kinetics
   2667..3283    +  CDS            TetR (fragment): tetracycline repressor TetR; tetR from transposon Tn10; TetR binds to the tetracycline operator tetO to inhibit transcription. This inhibition can be relieved by adding tetracycline or doxycycline.
   3435..3668    +  CDS            VP16 AD: transcriptional activation domain of herpes simplex virus protein VP16 (Triezenberg et al., 1988; Cousens et al., 1989); UL48
   4092..5027    +  CDS            ESR1 (fragment): ESR1_HUMAN - Also known as ESR, NR3A1. Experimental evidence at protein level: Swiss-Prot protein existence level 1. [Isoform 3]: Involved in activation of NOS3 and endothelial nitric oxide production (PubMed:21937726). Isoforms lacking one or several functional domains are thought to modulate transcriptional activity by competitive ligand or DNA binding and/or heterodimerization with the full-length receptor (PubMed:10970861). Binds to ERE and inhibits isoform 1 (PubMed:10970861). From Homo sapiens (Human).
   5050..5133    +  CDS            large T antigen (fragment): large T antigen from SV40 (simian virus 40)
   5156..5277    +  polyA_signal   SV40 poly(A) signal: SV40 polyadenylation signal
   5311..5739    -  rep_origin     f1 ori (sequence partly withheld): f1 bacteriophage origin of replication; arrow indicates direction of (+) strand synthesis
   5766..5870    +  promoter       AmpR promoter: bla
   5872..6229    +  promoter       SV40 promoter: SV40 enhancer and early promoter
   6264..7058    +  CDS            NeoR/KanR: aminoglycoside phosphotransferase from Tn5; aph(3')-II (or nptII); confers resistance to neomycin, kanamycin, and G418 (Geneticin®)
   7079..7231    +  CDS            ble (fragment): BLE_KLEPN - Experimental evidence at protein level: Swiss-Prot protein existence level 1. Binding protein with a strong affinity to the bleomycin family of antibiotics. Binds to CL990; an antimitotic-antibiotic compound. From Klebsiella pneumoniae.
   7290..7337    +  polyA_signal   HSV TK poly(A) signal: herpes simplex virus thymidine kinase polyadenylation signal (Cole and Stacy, 1985)
   7428..7444    -  polyA_signal   bGH poly(A) signal (fragment): bovine growth hormone polyadenylation signal
   7666..8254    +  rep_origin     ori: high-copy-number ColE1/pMB1/pBR322/pUC origin of replication
   8369..8428    +  enhancer       CMV enhancer (fragment): human cytomegalovirus immediate early enhancer
>Addgene plasmid #242026 | Cp PS Intein tTA | addgene full sequence | sequence record 481860 | Addgene NGS Result
CGTTACATAACTTACGGTAAATGGCCCGCCTGGCTGACCGCCCAACGACCCCCGCCCATTGACGTCAATA
ATGACGTATGTTCCCATAGTAACGCCAATAGGGACTTTCCATTGACGTCAATGGGTGGAGTATTTACGGT
AAACTGCCCACTTGGCAGTACATCAAGTGTATCATATGCCAAGTACGCCCCCTATTGACGTCAATGACGG
TAAATGGCCCGCCTGGCATTATGCCCAGTACATGACCTTATGGGACTTTCCTACTTGGCAGTACATCTAC
GTATTAGTCATCGCTATTACCATGGTGATGCGGTTTTGGCAGTACATCAATGGGCGTGGATAGCGGTTTG
ACTCACGGGGATTTCCAAGTCTCCACCCCATTGACGTCAATGGGAGTTTGTTTTGGCACCAAAATCAACG
GGACTTTCCAAAATGTCGTAACAACTCCGCCCCATTGACGCAAATGGGCGGTAGGCGTGTACGGTGGGAG
GTCTATATAAGCAGAGCTGGTTTAGTGAACCGTCAGATCCGCTAGCACCATGGCTGGAGACATGAGAGCT
GCCAACCTTTGGCCAAGCCCGCTCATGATCAAACGCTCTAAGAAGAACAGCCTGGCCTTGTCCCTGACGG
CCGACCAGATGGTCAGTGCCTTGTTGGATGCTGAGCCCCCCATACTCTATTCCGAGTATGATCCTACCAG
ACCCTTCAGTGAAGCTTCGATGATGGGCTTACTGACCAACCTGGCAGACAGGGAGCTGGTTCACATGATC
AACTGGGCGAAGAGGGTGCCAGGCTTTGTGGATTTGACCCTCCATGATCAGGTCCACCTTCTAGAATGTG
CCTGGCTAGAGATCCTGATGATTGGTCTCGTCTGGCGCTCCATGGAGCACCCAGTGAAGCTACTGTTTGC
TCCTAACTTGCTCTTGGACAGGAACCAGGGAAAATGTGTAGAGGGCATGGTGGAGATCTTCGACATGCTG
CTGGCTACATCATCTCGGTTCCGCATGATGAATCTGCAGGGAGAGGAGTTTGTGTGCCTCAAATCTATTA
TTTTGCTTAATTCTGGAGTGTACACATTTCTGTCCAGCACCCTGAAGTCTCTGGAAGAGAAGGACCATAT
CCACCGAGTCCTGGACAAGATCACAGACACTTTGATCCACCTGATGGCCAAGGCAGGCCTGACCCTGCAG
CAGCAGCACCAGCGGCTGGCCCAGCTCCTCCTCATCCTCTCCCACATCAGGCACATGAGTAACAAAGGCA
TGGAGCATCTGTACAGCATGAAGTGCAAGAACGTGGTGCCCCTCTATGACCTGCTGCTGGAGGCGGCGGA
CGCCCACCGCCTACATGCGCCCACTAGCCGTGGAGGGGCATCCGTGGAGGAGACGGACCAAAGCCACTTG
GCCACTGCGGGCTCTACTTCATCGCATTCCTTGCAAAAGTATTACATCACGGGGGAGGCAGAGGGTTTCC
CTGCCACAGCTGGGGGTGGTGGATCAGGAGGTGGTGGATCAGGAGGAGGTGGTTCTGGTGGAGGAGGTTC
TACCGGTGAAATGATGCTGAAAAAAATCCTGAAAATCGAGGAACTGGATGAACGCGGTACCGGCAGCGGA
GGTCATACCTTGTATGCGCCGGGGGGTTATGACATCATGGGTTACCTCATACAGATCATGAATAGGCCGA
ACCCACAAGTGGAACTCGGACCCGTCGATACCTCCTGCGCTCTCATTCTGTGTGACCTTAAGCAGAAGGA
TACCCCTATCGTGTACGCCTCCGAGGCATTTCTGTACATGACAGGGTACTCGAACGCCGAAGTGCTGGGA
CGGAACTGCCGCTTCCTGCAAAGCCCGGATGGAATGGTGAAGCCTAAGTCAACCCGCAAATACGTGGACT
CCAACACTATCAACACCATGCGCAAGGCCATTGACCGCAATGCTGAGGTGCAAGTGGAAGTGGTGAACTT
CAAGAAGAATGGACAGCGCTTCGTCAACTTCCTGACTATGATCCCCGTGCGCGACGAGACCGGCGAATAT
CGGTACAGCATGGGGTTTCAGTGTGAGACAGAGGGCGGCTCAGGAGGCAGCGGCGGTTCTGGAGGTTCCG
GTGGCGGCTCAGGAGGTAGCGGAGGGTCTCACACTCTTTACGCCCCTGGAGGATACGACATTATGGGATA
TTTGATTCAGATTATGAACCGCCCAAACCCTCAGGTCGAACTGGGGCCTGTGGACACGTCATGTGCCCTG
ATCCTGTGCGATCTGAAGCAAAAGGACACTCCGATTGTCTACGCCTCGGAAGCCTTCTTGTATATGACCG
GATACAGCAATGCAGAGGTGCTCGGTAGGAACTGCAGATTCCTGCAGTCCCCCGACGGGATGGTGAAACC
AAAGTCCACTCGCAAATATGTGGACTCGAACACGATCAATACAATGCGGAAGGCCATCGACCGGAACGCC
GAGGTCCAGGTGGAGGTGGTCAACTTTAAGAAGAACGGCCAGCGGTTCGTGAACTTTCTCACCATGATTC
CGGTCCGGGATGAAACCGGAGAGTACAGATACTCCATGGGATTCCAGTGCGAAACCGAAGGGTCAGGATC
CGAACTGATTGATATTGAAGTTAGCGGTAACCACCTGTTCTATGCCAATGATATTCTGACCCATAATAGC
TCGAGCTCTAGATTAGATAAAAGTAAAGTGATTAACAGCGCATTAGAGCTGCTTAATGAGGTCGGAATCG
AAGGTTTAACAACCCGTAAACTCGCCCAGAAGCTAGGTGTAGAGCAGCCTACATTGTATTGGCATGTAAA
AAATAAGCGGGCTTTGCTCGACGCCTTAGCCATTGAGATGTTAGATAGGCACCATACTCACTTTTGCCCT
TTAGAAGGGGAAAGCTGGCAAGATTTTTTACGTAATAACGCTAAAAGTTTTAGATGTGCTTTACTAAGTC
ATCGCGATGGAGCAAAAGTACATTTAGGTACACGGCCTACAGAAAAACAGTATGAAACTCTCGAAAATCA
ATTAGCCTTTTTATGCCAACAAGGTTTTTCACTAGAGAATGCATTATATGCACTCAGCGCTGTGGGGCAT
TTTACTTTAGGTTGCGTATTGGAAGATCAAGAGCATCAAGTCGCTAAAGAAGAAAGGGAAACACCTACTA
CTGATAGTATGCCGCCATTATTACGACAAGCTATCGAATTATTTGATCACCAAGGTGCAGAGCCAGCCTT
CTTATTCGGCCTTGAATTGATCATATGCGGATTAGAAAAACAACTTAAATGTGAAAGTGGGTCCGCGTAC
AGCCGCGCGCGTACGAAAAACAATTACGGGTCTACCATCGAGGGCCTGCTCGATCTCCCGGACGACGACG
CCCCCGAAGAGGCGGGGCTGGCGGCTCCGCGCCTGTCCTTTCTCCCCGCGGGACACACGCGCAGACTGTC
GACGGCCCCCCCGACCGATGTCAGCCTGGGGGACGAGCTCCACTTAGACGGCGAGGACGTGGCGATGGCG
CATGCCGACGCGCTAGACGATTTCGATCTGGACATGTTGGGGGACGGGGATTCCCCGGGTCCGGGATTTA
CCCCCCACGACTCCGCCCCCTACGGCGCTCTGGATATGGCCGACTTCGAGTTTGAGCAGATGTTTACCGA
TGCCCTTGGAATTGACGAGTACGGTGGGACTAGTGGAGGGTCAGGGGCTGGAGGGTCGGGGGCAGGCGGT
TCGGGAGCCGGAGGATCTGGAGGGGGTGGTTCGGGTGGTGGTGGTAGCGGCTACTGCCTGGACCTGAAGA
CCCAGGTGCAGACCCCCCAGGGCATGAAGGAGATCAGCAACATCCAGGTGGGCGACCTGGTGCTGAGCAA
CACCGGCTACAACGAGGTGCTGAACGTGTTCCCCAAGAGCAAGAAGAAGAGCTACAAGATCACCCTGGAG
GACGGCAAGGAGATCATCTGCAGCGAGGAGCACCTGTTCCCCACCCAGACCGGCGAGATGAACATCAGCG
GCGGCCTGAAGGAGGGCATGTGCCTGTACGTGAAGGGCGGCTCCGGAGGAGGTAGTGGCGGAGGGAGTGG
TGGGAGTGGCTCTGGTTCAGGCAGTGGTTCTGCAGGCGATATGCGGGCCGCTAATTTGTGGCCTTCTCCT
TTGATGATTAAGAGAAGTAAAAAAAATTCCTTGGCTCTGAGCTTGACCGCTGATCAAATGGTGTCCGCTC
TCCTCGACGCCGAACCTCCTATCTTGTACAGCGAATACGACCCCACACGGCCATTTAGCGAGGCCTCAAT
GATGGGACTGCTTACAAATCTCGCTGATAGAGAACTCGTGCATATGATTAATTGGGCCAAACGGGTCCCC
GGATTCGTCGACCTGACTCTGCATGACCAAGTGCATCTCTTGGAGTGCGCATGGCTGGAAATTCTCATGA
TCGGCCTGGTGTGGCGGAGCATGGAACATCCTGTCAAACTGCTCTTCGCCCCCAATCTGCTGCTGGATCG
GAATCAAGGCAAGTGCGTGGAAGGAATGGTCGAAATTTTTGATATGCTCCTCGCCACCAGCAGCAGGTTT
AGAATGATGAACCTCCAAGGCGAAGAGTTCGTCTGTCTGAAGAGCATCATCCTGCTGAACAGCGGGGTCT
ATACCTTCCTAAGTAGTACATTAAAAAGTTTGGAGGAAAAAGATCACATTCATCGGGTGCTCGATAAAAT
TACCGATACCCTAATTCATCTCATGGCTAAAGCCGGACTCACACTCCAACAACAACATCAAAGACTCGCT
CAACTGTTACTGATTCTGAGCCATATTAGACATATGAGCAATAAGGGAATGGAACACCTCTATTCCATGA
AATGTAAAAATGTCGTCCCTCTGTACGATCTCCTCCTCGAAGCCGCCGATGCTCATAGGCTGCACGCCCC
TACCTCCAGAGGCGGAGCCAGCGTCGAAGAAACCGATCAGTCCCATCTGGCTACCGCCGGAAGCACCTCC
AGCCACAGCCTTCAGAAATACTATATTACCGGCGAAGCCGAAGGCTTTCCCGCTACCGCCTAAAGCGGCC
GCGACTCTAGATCATAATCAGCCATACCACATTTGTAGAGGTTTTACTTGCTTTAAAAAACCTCCCACAC
CTCCCCCTGAACCTGAAACATAAAATGAATGCAATTGTTGTTGTTAACTTGTTTATTGCAGCTTATAATG
GTTACAAATAAAGCAATAGCATCACAAATTTCACAAATAAAGCATTTTTTTCACTGCATTCTAGTTGTGG
TTTGTCCAAACTCATCAATGTATCTTAAGGCGTAAATTGTAAGCGTTAATATTTTGTTAAAATTCGCGTT
AAATTTTTGTTAAATCAGCTCATTTTTTAACCAATAGGCCGAAATCGGCAAAATCCCTTATAAATCAAAA
GAATAGACCGAGATAGGGT
[37 nt withheld, positions 5410-5446]
AAAGAACGTGGACTCCAACGTCAAAGG
[49 nt withheld, positions 5474-5522]
T
[91 nt withheld, positions 5524-5614]
G
[124 nt withheld, positions 5616-5739]
CAGGTGGCACTTTTCGGGGAAATGTGCGCGGAACCCCTATTTGTTTATTTTTCTAAATACATTCAAATAT
GTATCCGCTCATGAGACAATAACCCTGATAAATGCTTCAATAATATTGAAAAAGGAAGAGTCCTGAGGCG
GAAAGAACCAGCTGTGGAATGTGTGTCAGTTAGGGTGTGGAAAGTCCCCAGGCTCCCCAGCAGGCAGAAG
TATGCAAAGCATGCATCTCAATTAGTCAGCAACCAGGTGTGGAAAGTCCCCAGGCTCCCCAGCAGGCAGA
AGTATGCAAAGCATGCATCTCAATTAGTCAGCAACCATAGTCCCGCCCCTAACTCCGCCCATCCCGCCCC
TAACTCCGCCCAGTTCCGCCCATTCTCCGCCCCATGGCTGACTAATTTTTTTTATTTATGCAGAGGCCGA
GGCCGCCTCGGCCTCTGAGCTATTCCAGAAGTAGTGAGGAGGCTTTTTTGGAGGCCTAGGCTTTTGCAAA
GATCGATCAAGAGACAGGATGAGGATCGTTTCGCATGATTGAACAAGATGGATTGCACGCAGGTTCTCCG
GCCGCTTGGGTGGAGAGGCTATTCGGCTATGACTGGGCACAACAGACAATCGGCTGCTCTGATGCCGCCG
TGTTCCGGCTGTCAGCGCAGGGGCGCCCGGTTCTTTTTGTCAAGACCGACCTGTCCGGTGCCCTGAATGA
ACTGCAAGACGAGGCAGCGCGGCTATCGTGGCTGGCCACGACGGGCGTTCCTTGCGCAGCTGTGCTCGAC
GTTGTCACTGAAGCGGGAAGGGACTGGCTGCTATTGGGCGAAGTGCCGGGGCAGGATCTCCTGTCATCTC
ACCTTGCTCCTGCCGAGAAAGTATCCATCATGGCTGATGCAATGCGGCGGCTGCATACGCTTGATCCGGC
TACCTGCCCATTCGACCACCAAGCGAAACATCGCATCGAGCGAGCACGTACTCGGATGGAAGCCGGTCTT
GTCGATCAGGATGATCTGGACGAAGAGCATCAGGGGCTCGCGCCAGCCGAACTGTTCGCCAGGCTCAAGG
CGAGCATGCCCGACGGCGAGGATCTCGTCGTGACCCATGGCGATGCCTGCTTGCCGAATATCATGGTGGA
AAATGGCCGCTTTTCTGGATTCATCGACTGTGGCCGGCTGGGTGTGGCGGACCGCTATCAGGACATAGCG
TTGGCTACCCGTGATATTGCTGAAGAGCTTGGCGGCGAATGGGCTGACCGCTTCCTCGTGCTTTACGGTA
TCGCCGCTCCCGATTCGCAGCGCATCGCCTTCTATCGCCTTCTTGACGAGTTCTTCTGAGCGGGACTCTG
GGGTTCGAAATGACCGACCAAGCGACGCCCAACCTGCCATCACGAGATTTCGATTCCACCGCCGCCTTCT
ATGAAAGGTTGGGCTTCGGAATCGTTTTCCGGGACGCCGGCTGGATGATCCTCCAGCGCGGGGATCTCAT
GCTGGAGTTCTTCGCCCACCCTAGGGGGAGGCTAACTGAAACACGGAAGGAGACAATACCGGAAGGAACC
CGCGCTATGACGGCAATAAAAAGACAGAATAAAACGCACGGTGTTGGGTCGTTTGTTCATAAACGCGGGG
TTCGGTCCCAGGGCTGGCACTCTGTCGATACCCCACCGAGACCCCATTGGGGCCAATACGCCCGCGTTTC
TTCCTTTTCCCCACCCCACCCCCCAAGTTCGGGTGAAGGCCCAGGGCTCGCAGCCAACGTCGGGGCGGCA
GGCCCTGCCATAGCCTCAGGTTACTCATATATACTTTAGATTGATTTAAAACTTCATTTTTAATTTAAAA
GGATCTAGGTGAAGATCCTTTTTGATAATCTCATGACCAAAATCCCTTAACGTGAGTTTTCGTTCCACTG
AGCGTCAGACCCCGTAGAAAAGATCAAAGGATCTTCTTGAGATCCTTTTTTTCTGCGCGTAATCTGCTGC
TTGCAAACAAAAAAACCACCGCTACCAGCGGTGGTTTGTTTGCCGGATCAAGAGCTACCAACTCTTTTTC
CGAAGGTAACTGGCTTCAGCAGAGCGCAGATACCAAATACTGTTCTTCTAGTGTAGCCGTAGTTAGGCCA
CCACTTCAAGAACTCTGTAGCACCGCCTACATACCTCGCTCTGCTAATCCTGTTACCAGTGGCTGCTGCC
AGTGGCGATAAGTCGTGTCTTACCGGGTTGGACTCAAGACGATAGTTACCGGATAAGGCGCAGCGGTCGG
GCTGAACGGGGGGTTCGTGCACACAGCCCAGCTTGGAGCGAACGACCTACACCGAACTGAGATACCTACA
GCGTGAGCTATGAGAAAGCGCCACGCTTCCCGAAGGGAGAAAGGCGGACAGGTATCCGGTAAGCGGCAGG
GTCGGAACAGGAGAGCGCACGAGGGAGCTTCCAGGGGGAAACGCCTGGTATCTTTATAGTCCTGTCGGGT
TTCGCCACCTCTGACTTGAGCGTCGATTTTTGTGATGCTCGTCAGGGGGGCGGAGCCTATGGAAAAACGC
CAGCAACGCGGCCTTTTTACGGTTCCTGGCCTTTTGCTGGCCTTTTGCTCACATGTTCTTTCCTGCGTTA
TCCCCTGATTCTGTGGATAACCGTATTACCGCCATGCATTAGTTATTAATAGTAATCAATTACGGGGTCA
TTAGTTCATAGCCCATATATGGAGTTCCG
